Addgene plasmid #193392: pNC-Cam3304-MCS35S
Purpose: (Empty Backbone) Nimble cloning-compatible vector for plant ectopic expression
Depositing lab: Pu Yan. Depositing organization: Chinese Academy of Tropical Agricultural Sciences. Publication: A Nimble Cloning-compatible vector system for high-throughput gene functional analysis in plants. Yan P, Tuo D, Shen W, Deng H, Zhou P, Gao X. Plant Commun. 2023 Mar 13;4(2):100471. doi: 10.1016/j.xplc.2022.100471. Epub 2022 Nov 9. PubMed 36352791.
Backbone
  Vector backbone: pCambia3304
  Vector type: Plant Expression
Growth in bacteria
  Bacterial resistance: Kanamycin, 50 μg/mL
  Growth temperature: 37°C
  Growth strain: ccdB Survival
  Copy number: High Copy
Gene/Insert
  Gene/Insert name: None
Terms and licenses: Academic/Nonprofit Terms; Industry Terms: Not Available to Industry
Depositor comments: P35S-NC frame-Tnos
How to cite: pNC-Cam3304-MCS35S was a gift from Pu Yan (Addgene plasmid # 193392 ; http://n2t.net/addgene:193392 ; RRID:Addgene_193392)
