[The description below was written by a language model from this plasmid's Addgene catalogue record and pLannotate feature annotations shown in this document.]
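Description:
pNC-Cam3304-MCS35S is an empty binary T-DNA vector built on the pCambia3304 backbone for Agrobacterium-mediated ectopic expression of genes in plants, adapted for the Nimble Cloning system. Outside the T-DNA borders it carries the usual pCAMBIA maintenance functions. These are a high-copy ColE1/pMB1-type origin with the pBR322 bom site for propagation in E. coli, the pVS1 oriV with RepA and StaA for replication and stable inheritance in Agrobacterium, and an aminoglycoside phosphotransferase gene giving kanamycin resistance in bacteria. The 13.6 kb annotated sequence is a full-plasmid record and is consistent with the catalogue entry.

The depositor describes the cloning cassette as P35S-NC frame-Tnos. In the feature table this appears as a CaMV 35S promoter and a NOS terminator flanking a ccdB toxin gene driven by the bacterial cat promoter. The ccdB gene serves as a negative-selection stuffer. The empty vector must be kept in a ccdB-tolerant strain, and replacing the toxin cassette with a gene of interest lets recombinant clones grow in ordinary E. coli while placing the insert under constitutive 35S control. No insert is present.

Between the left and right border repeats the T-DNA also contains a bar (phosphinothricin acetyltransferase) gene under an enhanced 35S promoter with the CaMV poly(A) signal, which allows glufosinate/bialaphos selection of transformed plants. A second 35S promoter drives adjacent mgfp5 and GUS coding sequences, apparently a fusion, followed by a His-tag fragment and a NOS terminator, providing a fluorescent and histochemical reporter of transformation. Remnants of the lac promoter/operator, lacZα and the pUC multiple cloning site remain from the parental vector. The construct is intended for high-throughput gene functional analysis in plants.
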