Features (pLannotate 1.2.2; 28 found; start..end, strand, type, name):
      9..261     -  terminator     NOS terminator: nopaline synthase terminator and poly(A) signal
    337..639     -  CDS            ccdB: CCDB_ECOLI - Also known as G, letB, letD. Experimental evidence at protein level: Swiss-Prot protein existence level 1. Toxic component of a type II toxin-antitoxin (TA) system, functioning in plasmid maintainence. Responsible for the post- segregational killing (PSK) of plasmid-free cells, also referred to as a plasmid addiction system. Half-life of over 2 hours. Cell killing by CcdB is accompanied by filamentation, defects in chromosome and plasmid segregation, defects in cell division, formation of anucleate cells, decreased DNA synthesis and plasmid loss. Interferes with the activity of DN
    670..772     -  promoter       cat promoter: promoter of the E. coli cat gene encoding chloramphenicol acetyltransferase
    972..1313    -  promoter       CaMV 35S promoter: strong constitutive promoter from cauliflower mosaic virus
   1804..1824    +  misc_feature   MCS (fragment): pUC18/19 multiple cloning site
   1827..1981    +  CDS            lacZα (fragment): LacZα fragment of β-galactosidase; lacZ fragment
   2221..2562    +  promoter       CaMV 35S promoter: strong constitutive promoter from cauliflower mosaic virus
   2598..3308    +  CDS            mgfp5: GFP with folding enhancement mutations; mgfp5; suitable for expression in plants due to removal of a cryptic intron
   3315..5120    +  CDS            GUS: β-glucuronidase; uidA (or gusA) from E. coli
   5126..5144    +  CDS            9xHis (fragment): 9xHis affinity tag
   5176..5428    +  terminator     NOS terminator: nopaline synthase terminator and poly(A) signal
   5450..5474    +  misc_feature   RB T-DNA repeat: right border repeat from nopaline C58 T-DNA
   5814..6215    +  CDS            Y4CG_SINFN (fragment): Protein inferred from homology: Swiss-Prot protein existence level 3. From Sinorhizobium fredii (strain NBRC 101917 / NGR234).
   6775..7404    +  CDS            pVS1 StaA: stability protein from the Pseudomonas plasmid pVS1 (Heeb et al., 2000)
   7833..8906    +  CDS            pVS1 RepA: replication protein from the Pseudomonas plasmid pVS1 (Heeb et al., 2000)
   8972..9166    +  rep_origin     pVS1 oriV: origin of replication for the Pseudomonas plasmid pVS1 (Heeb et al., 2000)
   9369..9408    +  CDS            rop (fragment): Rop protein, which maintains plasmids at low copy number; rop
   9510..9650    +  misc_feature   bom: basis of mobility region from pBR322
   9836..10424   -  rep_origin     ori: high-copy-number ColE1/pMB1/pBR322/pUC origin of replication
  10511..11305   -  CDS            KanR: aminoglycoside phosphotransferase; aphA-3; confers resistance to kanamycin
  11730..11754   +  misc_feature   LB T-DNA repeat: left border repeat from nopaline C58 T-DNA
  11832..12006   -  polyA_signal   CaMV poly(A) signal: cauliflower mosaic virus polyadenylation signal
  12016..12564   -  CDS            bar: PAT_STRHY - Experimental evidence at protein level: Swiss-Prot protein existence level 1. Inactivates phosphinothricin (PPT) by transfer of an acetyl group from acetyl CoA. Can also acetylate demethylphosphinothricin but not PTT or glutamate. This enzyme is an effector of phosphinothricin tripeptide (PTT or bialaphos) resistance. From Streptomyces hygroscopicus. Introduced by genetic manipulation and expressed in glufosinate-tolerant maize by Dekalb Genetics.
  12609..13285   -  promoter       CaMV 35S promoter (enhanced): cauliflower mosaic virus 35S promoter with a duplicated enhancer region
  13375..13463   +  CDS            lacI (fragment): lac repressor; lacI; The lac repressor binds to the lac operator to inhibit transcription in E. coli. This inhibition can be relieved by adding lactose or isopropyl-β-D-thiogalactopyranoside (IPTG).
  13476..13497   +  protein_bind   CAP binding site: CAP binding activates transcription in the presence of cAMP. E. coli catabolite activator protein
  13512..13542   +  promoter       lac promoter: promoter for the E. coli lac operon
  13546..13568   +  protein_bind   lac operator (fragment): The lac repressor binds to the lac operator to inhibit transcription in E. coli. This inhibition can be relieved by adding lactose or isopropyl-β-D-thiogalactopyranoside (IPTG). lac repressor encoded by lacI
>Addgene plasmid #193392 | pNC-Cam3304-MCS35S | addgene full sequence | sequence record 379574 | Addgene NGS Result
GAATTCCCGATCTAGTAACATAGATGACACCGCGCGCGATAATTTATCCTAGTTTGCGCGCTATATTTTG
TTTTCTATCGCGTATTAAATGTATAATTGCGGGACTCTAATCATAAAAACCCATCTCATAAATAACGTCA
TGCATTACATGTTAATTATTACATGCTTAACGTAATTCAACAGAAATTATATGATAATCATCGCAAGACC
GGCAACAGGATTCAATCTTAAGAAACTTTATTGCCAAATGTTTGAACGATCGGGGAAATTCGAGCTCGGT
CTCAGCAGACCACAAGTGGCCAGACTGGCCCTGTGTATAAGGGAGCCTGACATTTATATTCCCCAGAACA
TCAGGTTAATGGCGTTTTTGATGTCATTTTCGCGGTGGCTGAGATCAGCCACTTCTTCCCCGATAACGGA
TACCGGCACACTGGCCATATCGGTGGTCATCATGCGCCAGCTTTCATCCCCGATATGCACCACCGGGTAA
AGTTCACGGGAGACTTTATCTGACAGCAGACGTGCACTGGCCAGGGGGATCACCATCCGTCGCCCAGGCG
TGTCAATAATATCACTCTGTACATCCACAAACAGACGATAACGGCTCTCTCTTTTATAGGTGTAAACCTT
AAACTGCATTTCACCAGTCCCTGTTCTCGTCAGCAAAAGTTTAGCTTCCTTAGCTCCTGAAAATCTCGAT
AACTCAAAAAATACGCCCGGTAGTGATCTTATTTCATTATGGTGAAAGTTGGAACCTCTTACGTGCCGAT
CAACGTCTCATTTTCGCCAAAAGTTGGCCCAGGGCTTCCCGGTATCAACAGGGACACCAGGATTTATTTA
TTCTGCGAAGTGATCTTCCGTCACAGGTATTTATTCGGCGCAAAGTGCGTCGGGTGATGCTGCCAACTTA
GTCGAGAATGGCCGACGAGGCCAGGACTGGACAGAGACCACTCTCTAGAGTCCCCCGTGTTCTCTCCAAA
TGAAATGAACTTCCTTATATAGAGGAAGGGTCTTGCGAAGGATAGTGGGATTGTGCGTCATCCCTTACGT
CAGTGGAGATATCACATCAATCCACTTGCTTTGAAGACGTGGTTGGAACGTCTTCTTTTTCCACGATGCT
CCTCGTGGGTGGGGGTCCATCTTTGGGACCACTGTCGGCAGAGGCATCTTCAACGATGGCCTTTCCTTTA
TCGCAATGATGGCATTTGTAGGAGCCACCTTCCTTTTCCACTATCTTCACAATAAAGTGACAGATAGCTG
GGCAATGGAATCCGAGGAGGTTTCCGGATATTACCCTTTGTTGAAAAGTCTCAATTGCCCTTTGGTCTTC
TGAGACTGTATCTTTGATATTTTTGGAGTAGACAAGTGTGTCGTGCTCCACCATGTTGACGAAGATTTTC
TTCTTGTCATTGAGTCGTAAGAGACTCTGTATGAACTGTTCGCCAGTCTTTACGGCGAGTTCTGTTAGGT
CCTCTATTTGAATCTTTGACTCCATGGCCTTTGATTCAGTGGGAACTACCTTTTTAGAGACTCCAATCTC
TATTACTTGCCTTGGTTTGTGAAGCAAGCCTTGAATCGTCCATACTGGAATAGTACTTCTGATCTTGAGA
AATATATCTTTCTCTGTGTTCTTGATGCAGTTAGTCCTGAATCTTTTGACTGCATCTTTAACCTTCTTGG
GAAGGTATTTGATTTCCTGGAGATTATTGCTCGGGTAGATCGTCTTGATGAGACCTGCTGCGTAAGCCTC
TCTAACCATCTGTGGGTTAGCATTCTTTCTGAAATTGAAAAGGCTAATCTGGGGACCTGCAGGCATGCAA
GCTTGGCACTGGCCGTCGTTTTACAACGTCGTGACTGGGAAAACCCTGGCGTTACCCAACTTAATCGCCT
TGCAGCACATCCCCCTTTCGCCAGCTGGCGTAATAGCGAAGAGGCCCGCACCGATCGCCCTTCCCAACAG
TTGCGCAGCCTGAATGGCGAATGCTAGAGCAGCTTGAGCTTGGATCAGATTGTCGTTTCCCGCCTTCAGT
TTAGCTTCATGGAGTCAAAGATTCAAATAGAGGACCTAACAGAACTCGCCGTAAAGACTGGCGAACAGTT
CATACAGAGTCTCTTACGACTCAATGACAAGAAGAAAATCTTCGTCAACATGGTGGAGCACGACACACTT
GTCTACTCCAAAAATATCAAAGATACAGTCTCAGAAGACCAAAGGGCAATTGAGACTTTTCAACAAAGGG
TAATATCCGGAAACCTCCTCGGATTCCATTGCCCAGCTATCTGTCACTTTATTGTGAAGATAGTGGAAAA
GGAAGGTGGCTCCTACAAATGCCATCATTGCGATAAAGGAAAGGCCATCGTTGAAGATGCCTCTGCCGAC
AGTGGTCCCAAAGATGGACCCCCACCCACGAGGAGCATCGTGGAAAAAGAAGACGTTCCAACCACGTCTT
CAAAGCAAGTGGATTGATGTGATATCTCCACTGACGTAAGGGATGACGCACAATCCCACTATCCTTCGCA
AGACCCTTCCTCTATATAAGGAAGTTCATTTCATTTGGAGAGAACACGGGGGACTCTTGACCATGGTAGA
TCTGACTAGTAAAGGAGAAGAACTTTTCACTGGAGTTGTCCCAATTCTTGTTGAATTAGATGGTGATGTT
AATGGGCACAAATTTTCTGTCAGTGGAGAGGGTGAAGGTGATGCAACATACGGAAAACTTACCCTTAAAT
TTATTTGCACTACTGGAAAACTACCTGTTCCGTGGCCAACACTTGTCACTACTTTCTCTTATGGTGTTCA
ATGCTTTTCAAGATACCCAGATCATATGAAGCGGCACGACTTCTTCAAGAGCGCCATGCCTGAGGGATAC
GTGCAGGAGAGGACCATCTTCTTCAAGGACGACGGGAACTACAAGACACGTGCTGAAGTCAAGTTTGAGG
GAGACACCCTCGTCAACAGGATCGAGCTTAAGGGAATCGATTTCAAGGAGGACGGAAACATCCTCGGCCA
CAAGTTGGAATACAACTACAACTCCCACAACGTATACATCATGGCCGACAAGCAAAAGAACGGCATCAAA
GCCAACTTCAAGACCCGCCACAACATCGAAGACGGCGGCGTGCAACTCGCTGATCATTATCAACAAAATA
CTCCAATTGGCGATGGCCCTGTCCTTTTACCAGACAACCATTACCTGTCCACACAATCTGCCCTTTCGAA
AGATCCCAACGAAAAGAGAGACCACATGGTCCTTCTTGAGTTTGTAACAGCTGCTGGGATTACACATGGC
ATGGATGAACTATACAAAGCTAGTTTACGTCCTGTAGAAACCCCAACCCGTGAAATCAAAAAACTCGACG
GCCTGTGGGCATTCAGTCTGGATCGCGAAAACTGTGGAATTGATCAGCGTTGGTGGGAAAGCGCGTTACA
AGAAAGCCGGGCAATTGCTGTGCCAGGCAGTTTTAACGATCAGTTCGCCGATGCAGATATTCGTAATTAT
GCGGGCAACGTCTGGTATCAGCGCGAAGTCTTTATACCGAAAGGTTGGGCAGGCCAGCGTATCGTGCTGC
GTTTCGATGCGGTCACTCATTACGGCAAAGTGTGGGTCAATAATCAGGAAGTGATGGAGCATCAGGGCGG
CTATACGCCATTTGAAGCCGATGTCACGCCGTATGTTATTGCCGGGAAAAGTGTACGTATCACCGTTTGT
GTGAACAACGAACTGAACTGGCAGACTATCCCGCCGGGAATGGTGATTACCGACGAAAACGGCAAGAAAA
AGCAGTCTTACTTCCATGATTTCTTTAACTATGCCGGAATCCATCGCAGCGTAATGCTCTACACCACGCC
GAACACCTGGGTGGACGATATCACCGTGGTGACGCATGTCGCGCAAGACTGTAACCACGCGTCTGTTGAC
TGGCAGGTGGTGGCCAATGGTGATGTCAGCGTTGAACTGCGTGATGCGGATCAACAGGTGGTTGCAACTG
GACAAGGCACTAGCGGGACTTTGCAAGTGGTGAATCCGCACCTCTGGCAACCGGGTGAAGGTTATCTCTA
TGAACTGTGCGTCACAGCCAAAAGCCAGACAGAGTGTGATATCTACCCGCTTCGCGTCGGCATCCGGTCA
GTGGCAGTGAAGGGCGAACAGTTCCTGATTAACCACAAACCGTTCTACTTTACTGGCTTTGGTCGTCATG
AAGATGCGGACTTGCGTGGCAAAGGATTCGATAACGTGCTGATGGTGCACGACCACGCATTAATGGACTG
GATTGGGGCCAACTCCTACCGTACCTCGCATTACCCTTACGCTGAAGAGATGCTCGACTGGGCAGATGAA
CATGGCATCGTGGTGATTGATGAAACTGCTGCTGTCGGCTTTCAGCTGTCTTTAGGCATTGGTTTCGAAG
CGGGCAACAAGCCGAAAGAACTGTACAGCGAAGAGGCAGTCAACGGGGAAACTCAGCAAGCGCACTTACA
GGCGATTAAAGAGCTGATAGCGCGTGACAAAAACCACCCAAGCGTGGTGATGTGGAGTATTGCCAACGAA
CCGGATACCCGTCCGCAAGGTGCACGGGAATATTTCGCGCCACTGGCGGAAGCAACGCGTAAACTCGACC
CGACGCGTCCGATCACCTGCGTCAATGTAATGTTCTGCGACGCTCACACCGATACCATCAGCGATCTCTT
TGATGTGCTGTGCCTGAACCGTTATTACGGATGGTATGTCCAAAGCGGCGATTTGGAAACGGCAGAGAAG
GTACTGGAAAAAGAACTTCTGGCCTGGCAGGAGAAACTGCATCAGCCGATTATCATCACCGAATACGGCG
TGGATACGTTAGCCGGGCTGCACTCAATGTACACCGACATGTGGAGTGAAGAGTATCAGTGTGCATGGCT
GGATATGTATCACCGCGTCTTTGATCGCGTCAGCGCCGTCGTCGGTGAACAGGTATGGAATTTCGCCGAT
TTTGCGACCTCGCAAGGCATATTGCGCGTTGGCGGTAACAAGAAAGGGATCTTCACTCGCGACCGCAAAC
CGAAGTCGGCGGCTTTTCTGCTGCAAAAACGCTGGACTGGCATGAACTTCGGTGAAAAACCGCAGCAGGG
AGGCAAACAAGCTAGCCACCACCACCACCACCACGTGTGAATTGGTGACCAGCTCGAATTTCCCCGATCG
TTCAAACATTTGGCAATAAAGTTTCTTAAGATTGAATCCTGTTGCCGGTCTTGCGATGATTATCATATAA
TTTCTGTTGAATTACGTTAAGCATGTAATAATTAACATGTAATGCATGACGTTATTTATGAGATGGGTTT
TTATGATTAGAGTCCCGCAATTATACATTTAATACGCGATAGAAAACAAAATATAGCGCGCAAACTAGGA
TAAATTATCGCGCGCGGTGTCATCTATGTTACTAGATCGGGAATTAAACTATCAGTGTTTGACAGGATAT
ATTGGCGGGTAAACCTAAGAGAAAAGAGCGTTTATTAGAATAATCGGATATTTAAAAGGGCGTGAAAAGG
TTTATCCGTTCGTCCATTTGTATGTGCATGCCAACCACAGGGTTCCCCTCGGGATCAAAGTACTTTGATC
CAACCCCTCCGCTGCTATAGTGCAGTCGGCTTCTGACGTTCAGTGCAGCCGTCTTCTGAAAACGACATGT
CGCACAAGTCCTAAGTTACGCGACAGGCTGCCGCCCTGCCCTTTTCCTGGCGTTTTCTTGTCGCGTGTTT
TAGTCGCATAAAGTAGAATACTTGCGACTAGAACCGGAGACATTACGCCATGAACAAGAGCGCCGCCGCT
GGCCTGCTGGGCTATGCCCGCGTCAGCACCGACGACCAGGACTTGACCAACCAACGGGCCGAACTGCACG
CGGCCGGCTGCACCAAGCTGTTTTCCGAGAAGATCACCGGCACCAGGCGCGACCGCCCGGAGCTGGCCAG
GATGCTTGACCACCTACGCCCTGGCGACGTTGTGACAGTGACCAGGCTAGACCGCCTGGCCCGCAGCACC
CGCGACCTACTGGACATTGCCGAGCGCATCCAGGAGGCCGGCGCGGGCCTGCGTAGCCTGGCAGAGCCGT
GGGCCGACACCACCACGCCGGCCGGCCGCATGGTGTTGACCGTGTTCGCCGGCATTGCCGAGTTCGAGCG
TTCCCTAATCATCGACCGCACCCGGAGCGGGCGCGAGGCCGCCAAGGCGCGAGGCGTGAAGTTTGGCCCC
CGCCCTACCCTCACCCCGGCACAGATCGCGCACGCCCGCGAGCTGATCGACCAGGAAGGCCGCACCGTGA
AAGAGGCGGCTGCACTGCTTGGCGTGCATCGCTCGACCCTGTACCGCGCACTTGAGCGCAGCGAGGAAGT
GACGCCCACCGAGGCCAGGCGGCGCGGTGCCTTCCGTGAGGACGCATTGACCGAGGCCGACGCCCTGGCG
GCCGCCGAGAATGAACGCCAAGAGGAACAAGCATGAAACCGCACCAGGACGGCCAGGACGAACCGTTTTT
CATTACCGAAGAGATCGAGGCGGAGATGATCGCGGCCGGGTACGTGTTCGAGCCGCCCGCGCACGTCTCA
ACCGTGCGGCTGCATGAAATCCTGGCCGGTTTGTCTGATGCCAAGCTGGCGGCCTGGCCGGCGAGCTTGG
CCGCTGAAGAAACCGAGCGCCGCCGTCTAAAAAGGTGATGTGTATTTGAGTAAAACAGCTTGCGTCATGC
GGTCGCTGCGTATATGATGCGATGAGTAAATAAACAAATACGCAAGGGGAACGCATGAAGGTTATCGCTG
TACTTAACCAGAAAGGCGGGTCAGGCAAGACGACCATCGCAACCCATCTAGCCCGCGCCCTGCAACTCGC
CGGGGCCGATGTTCTGTTAGTCGATTCCGATCCCCAGGGCAGTGCCCGCGATTGGGCGGCCGTGCGGGAA
GATCAACCGCTAACCGTTGTCGGCATCGACCGCCCGACGATTGACCGCGACGTGAAGGCCATCGGCCGGC
GCGACTTCGTAGTGATCGACGGAGCGCCCCAGGCGGCGGACTTGGCTGTGTCCGCGATCAAGGCAGCCGA
CTTCGTGCTGATTCCGGTGCAGCCAAGCCCTTACGACATATGGGCCACCGCCGACCTGGTGGAGCTGGTT
AAGCAGCGCATTGAGGTCACGGATGGAAGGCTACAAGCGGCCTTTGTCGTGTCGCGGGCGATCAAAGGCA
CGCGCATCGGCGGTGAGGTTGCCGAGGCGCTGGCCGGGTACGAGCTGCCCATTCTTGAGTCCCGTATCAC
GCAGCGCGTGAGCTACCCAGGCACTGCCGCCGCCGGCACAACCGTTCTTGAATCAGAACCCGAGGGCGAC
GCTGCCCGCGAGGTCCAGGCGCTGGCCGCTGAAATTAAATCAAAACTCATTTGAGTTAATGAGGTAAAGA
GAAAATGAGCAAAAGCACAAACACGCTAAGTGCCGGCCGTCCGAGCGCACGCAGCAGCAAGGCTGCAACG
TTGGCCAGCCTGGCAGACACGCCAGCCATGAAGCGGGTCAACTTTCAGTTGCCGGCGGAGGATCACACCA
AGCTGAAGATGTACGCGGTACGCCAAGGCAAGACCATTACCGAGCTGCTATCTGAATACATCGCGCAGCT
ACCAGAGTAAATGAGCAAATGAATAAATGAGTAGATGAATTTTAGCGGCTAAAGGAGGCGGCATGGAAAA
TCAAGAACAACCAGGCACCGACGCCGTGGAATGCCCCATGTGTGGAGGAACGGGCGGTTGGCCAGGCGTA
AGCGGCTGGGTTGCCTGCCGGCCCTGCAATGGCACTGGAACCCCCAAGCCCGAGGAATCGGCGTGAGCGG
TCGCAAACCATCCGGCCCGGTACAAATCGGCGCGGCGCTGGGTGATGACCTGGTGGAGAAGTTGAAGGCG
GCGCAGGCCGCCCAGCGGCAACGCATCGAGGCAGAAGCACGCCCCGGTGAATCGTGGCAAGCGGCCGCTG
ATCGAATCCGCAAAGAATCCCGGCAACCGCCGGCAGCCGGTGCGCCGTCGATTAGGAAGCCGCCCAAGGG
CGACGAGCAACCAGATTTTTTCGTTCCGATGCTCTATGACGTGGGCACCCGCGATAGTCGCAGCATCATG
GACGTGGCCGTTTTCCGTCTGTCGAAGCGTGACCGACGAGCTGGCGAGGTGATCCGCTACGAGCTTCCAG
ACGGGCACGTAGAGGTTTCCGCAGGGCCGGCGGGCATGGCCAGTGTGTGGGATTACGACCTGGTACTGAT
GGCGGTTTCCCATCTAACCGAATCCATGAACCGATACCGGGAAGGGAAGGGAGACAAGCCCGGCCGCGTG
TTCCGTCCACACGTTGCGGACGTACTCAAGTTCTGCCGGCGAGCCGATGGCGGAAAGCAGAAAGACGACC
TGGTAGAAACCTGCATTCGGTTAAACACCACGCACGTTGCCATGCAGCGTACGAAGAAGGCCAAGAACGG
CCGCCTGGTGACGGTATCCGAGGGTGAAGCCTTGATTAGCCGCTACAAGATCGTAAAGAGCGAAACCGGG
CGGCCGGAGTACATCGAGATCGAGCTAGCTGATTGGATGTACCGCGAGATCACAGAAGGCAAGAACCCGG
ACGTGCTGACGGTTCACCCCGATTACTTTTTGATCGATCCCGGCATCGGCCGTTTTCTCTACCGCCTGGC
ACGCCGCGCCGCAGGCAAGGCAGAAGCCAGATGGTTGTTCAAGACGATCTACGAACGCAGTGGCAGCGCC
GGAGAGTTCAAGAAGTTCTGTTTCACCGTGCGCAAGCTGATCGGGTCAAATGACCTGCCGGAGTACGATT
TGAAGGAGGAGGCGGGGCAGGCTGGCCCGATCCTAGTCATGCGCTACCGCAACCTGATCGAGGGCGAAGC
ATCCGCCGGTTCCTAATGTACGGAGCAGATGCTAGGGCAAATTGCCCTAGCAGGGGAAAAAGGTCGAAAA
GGTCTCTTTCCTGTGGATAGCACGTACATTGGGAACCCAAAGCCGTACATTGGGAACCGGAACCCGTACA
TTGGGAACCCAAAGCCGTACATTGGGAACCGGTCACACATGTAAGTGACTGATATAAAAGAGAAAAAAGG
CGATTTTTCCGCCTAAAACTCTTTAAAACTTATTAAAACTCTTAAAACCCGCCTGGCCTGTGCATAACTG
TCTGGCCAGCGCACAGCCGAAGAGCTGCAAAAAGCGCCTACCCTTCGGTCGCTGCGCTCCCTACGCCCCG
CCGCTTCGCGTCGGCCTATCGCGGCCGCTGGCCGCTCAAAAATGGCTGGCCTACGGCCAGGCAATCTACC
AGGGCGCGGACAAGCCGCGCCGTCGCCACTCGACCGCCGGCGCCCACATCAAGGCACCCTGCCTCGCGCG
TTTCGGTGATGACGGTGAAAACCTCTGACACATGCAGCTCCCGGAGACGGTCACAGCTTGTCTGTAAGCG
GATGCCGGGAGCAGACAAGCCCGTCAGGGCGCGTCAGCGGGTGTTGGCGGGTGTCGGGGCGCAGCCATGA
CCCAGTCACGTAGCGATAGCGGAGTGTATACTGGCTTAACTATGCGGCATCAGAGCAGATTGTACTGAGA
GTGCACCATATGCGGTGTGAAATACCGCACAGATGCGTAAGGAGAAAATACCGCATCAGGCGCTCTTCCG
CTTCCTCGCTCACTGACTCGCTGCGCTCGGTCGTTCGGCTGCGGCGAGCGGTATCAGCTCACTCAAAGGC
GGTAATACGGTTATCCACAGAATCAGGGGATAACGCAGGAAAGAACATGTGAGCAAAAGGCCAGCAAAAG
GCCAGGAACCGTAAAAAGGCCGCGTTGCTGGCGTTTTTCCATAGGCTCCGCCCCCCTGACGAGCATCACA
AAAATCGACGCTCAAGTCAGAGGTGGCGAAACCCGACAGGACTATAAAGATACCAGGCGTTTCCCCCTGG
AAGCTCCCTCGTGCGCTCTCCTGTTCCGACCCTGCCGCTTACCGGATACCTGTCCGCCTTTCTCCCTTCG
GGAAGCGTGGCGCTTTCTCATAGCTCACGCTGTAGGTATCTCAGTTCGGTGTAGGTCGTTCGCTCCAAGC
TGGGCTGTGTGCACGAACCCCCCGTTCAGCCCGACCGCTGCGCCTTATCCGGTAACTATCGTCTTGAGTC
CAACCCGGTAAGACACGACTTATCGCCACTGGCAGCAGCCACTGGTAACAGGATTAGCAGAGCGAGGTAT
GTAGGCGGTGCTACAGAGTTCTTGAAGTGGTGGCCTAACTACGGCTACACTAGAAGGACAGTATTTGGTA
TCTGCGCTCTGCTGAAGCCAGTTACCTTCGGAAAAAGAGTTGGTAGCTCTTGATCCGGCAAACAAACCAC
CGCTGGTAGCGGTGGTTTTTTTGTTTGCAAGCAGCAGATTACGCGCAGAAAAAAAGGATCTCAAGAAGAT
CCTTTGATCTTTTCTACGGGGTCTGACGCTCAGTGGAACGAAAACTCACGTTAAGGGATTTTGGTCATGC
ATTCTAGGTACTAAAACAATTCATCCAGTAAAATATAATATTTTATTTTCTCCCAATCAGGCTTGATCCC
CAGTAAGTCAAAAAATAGCTCGACATACTGTTCTTCCCCGATATCCTCCCTGATCGACCGGACGCAGAAG
GCAATGTCATACCACTTGTCCGCCCTGCCGCTTCTCCCAAGATCAATAAAGCCACTTACTTTGCCATCTT
TCACAAAGATGTTGCTGTCTCCCAGGTCGCCGTGGGAAAAGACAAGTTCCTCTTCGGGCTTTTCCGTCTT
TAAAAAATCATACAGCTCGCGCGGATCTTTAAATGGAGTGTCTTCTTCCCAGTTTTCGCAATCCACATCG
GCCAGATCGTTATTCAGTAAGTAATCCAATTCGGCTAAGCGGCTGTCTAAGCTATTCGTATAGGGACAAT
CCGATATGTCGATGGAGTGAAAGAGCCTGATGCACTCCGCATACAGCTCGATAATCTTTTCAGGGCTTTG
TTCATCTTCATACTCTTCCGAGCAAAGGACGCCATCGGCCTCACTCATGAGCAGATTGCTCCAGCCATCA
TGCCGTTCAAAGTGCAGGACCTTTGGAACAGGCAGCTTTCCTTCCAGCCATAGCATCATGTCCTTTTCCC
GTTCCACATCATAGGTGGTCCCTTTATACCGGCTGTCCGTCATTTTTAAATATAGGTTTTCATTTTCTCC
CACCAGCTTATATACCTTAGCAGGAGACATTCCTTCCGTATCTTTTACGCAGCGGTATTTTTCGATCAGT
TTTTTCAATTCCGGTGATATTCTCATTTTAGCCATTTATTATTTCCTTCCTCTTTTCTACAGTATTTAAA
GATACCCCAAGAAGCTAATTATAACAAGACGAACTCCAATTCACTGTTCCTTGCATTCTAAAACCTTAAA
TACCAGAAAACAGCTTTTTCAAAGTTGTTTTCAAAGTTGGCGTATAACATAGTATCGACGGAGCCGATTT
TGAAACCGCGGTGATCACAGGCAGCAACGCTCTGTCATCGTTACAATCAACATGCTACCCTCCGCGAGAT
CATCCGTGTTTCAAACCCGGCAGCTTAGTTGCCGTTCTTCCGAATAGCATCGGTAACATGAGCAAAGTCT
GCCGCCTTACAACGGCTCTCCCGCTGACGCCGTCCCGGACTGATGGGCTGCCTGTATCGAGTGGTGATTT
TGTGCCGAGCTGCCGGTCGGGGAGCTGTTGGCTGGCTGGTGGCAGGATATATTGTGGTGTAAACAAATTG
ACGCTTAGACAACTTAATAACACATTGCGGACGTTTTTAATGTACTGAATTAACGCCGAATTAATTCGGG
GGATCTGGATTTTAGTACTGGATTTTGGTTTTAGGAATTAGAAATTTTATTGATAGAAGTATTTTACAAA
TACAAATACATACTAAGGGTTTCTTATATGCTCAACACATGAGCGAAACCCTATAGGAACCCTAATTCCC
TTATCTGGGAACTACTCACACATTATTATGGAGAAACTCGAGTCAAATCTCGGTGACGGGCAGGACCGGA
CGGGGCGGTACCGGCAGGCTGAAGTCCAGCTGCCAGAAACCCACGTCATGCCAGTTCCCGTGCTTGAAGC
CGGCCGCCCGCAGCATGCCGCGGGGGGCATATCCGAGCGCCTCGTGCATGCGCACGCTCGGGTCGTTGGG
CAGCCCGATGACAGCGACCACGCTCTTGAAGCCCTGTGCCTCCAGGGACTTCAGCAGGTGGGTGTAGAGC
GTGGAGCCCAGTCCCGTCCGCTGGTGGCGGGGGGAGACGTACACGGTCGACTCGGCCGTCCAGTCGTAGG
CGTTGCGTGCCTTCCAGGGGCCCGCGTAGGCGATGCCGGCGACCTCGCCGTCCACCTCGGCGACGAGCCA
GGGATAGCGCTCCCGCAGACGGACGAGGTCGTCCGTCCACTCCTGCGGTTCCTGCGGCTCGGTACGGAAG
TTGACCGTGCTTGTCTCGATGTAGTGGTTGACGATGGTGCAGACCGCCGGCATGTCCGCCTCGGTGGCAC
GGCGGATGTCGGCCGGGCGTCGTTCTGGGCTCATGGTAGACTCGAGAGAGATAGATTTGTAGAGAGAGAC
TGGTGATTTCAGCGTGTCCTCTCCAAATGAAATGAACTTCCTTATATAGAGGAAGGGTCTTGCGAAGGAT
AGTGGGATTGTGCGTCATCCCTTACGTCAGTGGAGATATCACATCAATCCACTTGCTTTGAAGACGTGGT
TGGAACGTCTTCTTTTTCCACGATGCTCCTCGTGGGTGGGGGTCCATCTTTGGGACCACTGTCGGCAGAG
GCATCTTGAACGATAGCCTTTCCTTTATCGCAATGATGGCATTTGTAGGTGCCACCTTCCTTTTCTACTG
TCCTTTTGATGAAGTGACAGATAGCTGGGCAATGGAATCCGAGGAGGTTTCCCGATATTACCCTTTGTTG
AAAAGTCTCAATAGCCCTTTGGTCTTCTGAGACTGTATCTTTGATATTCTTGGAGTAGACGAGAGTGTCG
TGCTCCACCATGTTCACATCAATCCACTTGCTTTGAAGACGTGGTTGGAACGTCTTCTTTTTCCACGATG
CTCCTCGTGGGTGGGGGTCCATCTTTGGGACCACTGTCGGCAGAGGCATCTTGAACGATAGCCTTTCCTT
TATCGCAATGATGGCATTTGTAGGTGCCACCTTCCTTTTCTACTGTCCTTTTGATGAAGTGACAGATAGC
TGGGCAATGGAATCCGAGGAGGTTTCCCGATATTACCCTTTGTTGAAAAGTCTCAATAGCCCTTTGGTCT
TCTGAGACTGTATCTTTGATATTCTTGGAGTAGACGAGAGTGTCGTGCTCCACCATGTTGGCAAGCTGCT
CTAGCCAATACGCAAACCGCCTCTCCCCGCGCGTTGGCCGATTCATTAATGCAGCTGGCACGACAGGTTT
CCCGACTGGAAAGCGGGCAGTGAGCGCAACGCAATTAATGTGAGTTAGCTCACTCATTAGGCACCCCAGG
CTTTACACTTTATGCTTCCGGCTCGTATGTTGTGTGGAATTGTGAGCGGATAACAATTTCACACAGGAAA
CAGCTATGACATGATTAC
